>Addgene plasmid #88834 | RHPMP125 (mEOS3.1-alpha Tubulin) | addgene full sequence | sequence record 177486 | Addgene NGS Result
TAGTTATTAATAGTAATCAATTACGGGGTCATTAGTTCATAGCCCATATATGGAGTTCCGCGTTACATAA
CTTACGGTAAATGGCCCGCCTGGCTGACCGCCCAACGACCCCCGCCCATTGACGTCAATAATGACGTATG
TTCCCATAGTAACGCCAATAGGGACTTTCCATTGACGTCAATGGGTGGAGTATTTACGGTAAACTGCCCA
CTTGGCAGTACATCAAGTGTATCATATGCCAAGTACGCCCCCTATTGACGTCAATGACGGTAAATGGCCC
GCCTGGCATTATGCCCAGTACATGACCTTATGGGACTTTCCTACTTGGCAGTACATCTACGTATTAGTCA
TCGCTATTACCATGGTGATGCGGTTTTGGCAGTACATCAATGGGCGTGGATAGCGGTTTGACTCACGGGG
ATTTCCAAGTCTCCACCCCATTGACGTCAATGGGAGTTTGTTTTGGCACCAAAATCAACGGGACTTTCCA
AAATGTCGTAACAACTCCGCCCCATTGACGCAAATGGGCGGTAGGCGTGTACGGTGGGAGGTCTATATAA
GCAGAGCTGGTTTAGTGAACCGTCAGATCCGCTAGCGGTCGCCGCCACCATGAGTGCGATTAAGCCAGAC
ATGAAGATCAAACTCCGTATGGAAGGCAACGTAAACGGGCACCACTTTGTGATCGACGGAGATGGTACAG
GCAAGCCTTTTGAGGGAAAACAGAGTATGGATCTTGAAGTCAAAGAGGGCGGACCTCTGCCTTTTGCCTT
TGATATCCTGACCACTGCATTCCATTACGGCAACAGGGTATTCGCCAAATATCCAGACAACATACAAGAC
TATTTTAAGCAGTCGTTTCCTAAGGGGTATTCGTGGGAACGAAGCTTGACTTTCGAAGACGGGGGCATTT
GCAACGCCAGAAACGACATAACAATGGAAGGGGACACTTTCTATAATAAAGTTCGATTTTATGGTACCAA
CTTTCCCGCCAATGGTCCAGTTATGCAGAAGAAGACGCTGAAATGGGAGCCCTCCACTGAGAAAATGTAT
GTGCGTGATGGAGTGCTGACGGGTGATGTAGAGATGGCTTTGTTGCTTGAAGGAAATGCCCATTACCGAT
GTGACTTCAGAACTACTTACAAAGCTAAGGAGAAGGGTGTCAAGTTACCAGGCGCCCACTTTGTGGACCA
CTGCATTGAGATTTTAAGCCATGACAAAGATTACAACAAGGTTAAGCTGTATGAGCATGCTGTTGCTCAT
TCTGGATTGCCTGACAATGCCAGACGATCCGGACTAGATCTCGATCGAGTGCGTGAGTGCATCTCCATCC
ACGTTGGCCAGGCTGGTGTCCAGATTGGCAATGCCTGCTGGGAGCTCTACTGCCTGGAACACGGCATCCA
GCCCGATGGCCAGATGCCAAGTGACAAGACCATTGGGGGAGGAGATGACTCCTTCAACACCTTCTTCAGT
GAGACGGGCGCTGGCAAGCACGTGCCCCGGGCTGTGTTTGTAGACTTGGAACCCACAGTCATTGATGAAG
TTCGCACTGGCACCTACCGCCAGCTCTTCCACCCTGAGCAGCTCATCACAGGCAAGGAAGATGCTGCCAA
TAACTATGCCCGAGGGCACTACACCATTGGCAAGGAGATCATTGACCTTGTGTTGGACCGAATTCGCAAG
CTGGCTGACCAGTGCACCGGTCTTCAGGGCTTCTTGGTTTTCCACAGCTTTGGTGGGGGAACTGGTTCTG
GGTTCACCTCCCTGCTCATGGAACGTCTCTCAGTTGATTATGGCAAGAAGTCCAAGCTGGAGTTCTCCAT
TTACCCAGCACCCCAGGTTTCCACAGCTGTAGTTGAGCCCTACAACTCCATCCTCACCACCCACACCACC
CTGGAGCACTCTGATTGTGCCTTCATGGTAGACAATGAGGCCATCTATGACATCTGTCGTAGAAACCTCG
ATATCGAGCGCCCAACCTACACTAACCTTAACCGCCTTATTAGCCAGATTGTGTCCTCCATCACTGCTTC
CCTGAGATTTGATGGAGCCCTGAATGTTGACCTGACAGAATTCCAGACCAACCTGGTGCCCTACCCCCGC
ATCCACTTCCCTCTGGCCACATATGCCCCTGTCATCTCTGCTGAGAAAGCCTACCATGAACAGCTTTCTG
TAGCAGAGATCACCAATGCTTGCTTTGAGCCAGCCAACCAGATGGTGAAATGTGACCCTCGCCATGGTAA
ATACATGGCTTGCTGCCTGTTGTACCGTGGTGACGTGGTTCCCAAAGATGTCAATGCTGCCATTGCCACC
ATCAAAACCAAGCGCAGCATCCAGTTTGTGGATTGGTGCCCCACTGGCTTCAAGGTTGGCATCAACTACC
AGCCTCCCACTGTGGTGCCTGGTGGAGACCTGGCCAAGGTACAGAGAGCTGTGTGCATGCTGAGCAACAC
CACAGCCATTGCTGAGGCCTGGGCTCGCCTGGACCACAAGTTTGACCTGATGTATGCCAAGCGTGCCTTT
GTTCACTGGTACGTGGGTGAGGGGATGGAGGAAGGCGAGTTTTCAGAGGCCCGTGAAGATATGGCTGCCC
TTGAGAAGGATTATGAGGAGGTTGGTGTGGATTCTGTTGAAGGAGAGGGTGAGGAAGAAGGAGAGGAATA
CTAAGGATCCACCGGATCTAGATAACTGATCATAATCAGCCATACCACATTTGTAGAGGTTTTACTTGCT
TTAAAAAACCTCCCACACCTCCCCCTGAACCTGAAACATAAAATGAATGCAATTGTTGTTGTTAACTTGT
TTATTGCAGCTTATAATGGTTACAAATAAAGCAATAGCATCACAAATTTCACAAATAAAGCATTTTTTTC
ACTGCATTCTAGTTGTGGTTTGTCCAAACTCATCAATGTATCTTAACGCGTAAATTGTAAGCGTTAATAT
TTTGTTAAAATTCGCGTTAAATTTTTGTTAAATCAGCTCATTTTTTAACCAATAGGCCGAAATCGGCAAA
ATCCCTTATAAATCAAAAGAATAGACCGAGATAGGGT
[37 nt withheld, positions 3048-3084]
AAAGAACGTGGACTCCAACGTCAAAGG
[49 nt withheld, positions 3112-3160]
T
[91 nt withheld, positions 3162-3252]
G
[124 nt withheld, positions 3254-3377]
CAGGTGGCACTTTTCGGGGAAATGTGCGCGGAACCCCTATTTGTTTATTTTTCTAAATACATTCAAATAT
GTATCCGCTCATGAGACAATAACCCTGATAAATGCTTCAATAATATTGAAAAAGGAAGAGTCCTGAGGCG
GAAAGAACCAGCTGTGGAATGTGTGTCAGTTAGGGTGTGGAAAGTCCCCAGGCTCCCCAGCAGGCAGAAG
TATGCAAAGCATGCATCTCAATTAGTCAGCAACCAGGTGTGGAAAGTCCCCAGGCTCCCCAGCAGGCAGA
AGTATGCAAAGCATGCATCTCAATTAGTCAGCAACCATAGTCCCGCCCCTAACTCCGCCCATCCCGCCCC
TAACTCCGCCCAGTTCCGCCCATTCTCCGCCCCATGGCTGACTAATTTTTTTTATTTATGCAGAGGCCGA
GGCCGCCTCGGCCTCTGAGCTATTCCAGAAGTAGTGAGGAGGCTTTTTTGGAGGCCTAGGCTTTTGCAAA
GATCGATCAAGAGACAGGATGAGGATCGTTTCGCATGATTGAACAAGATGGATTGCACGCAGGTTCTCCG
GCCGCTTGGGTGGAGAGGCTATTCGGCTATGACTGGGCACAACAGACAATCGGCTGCTCTGATGCCGCCG
TGTTCCGGCTGTCAGCGCAGGGGCGCCCGGTTCTTTTTGTCAAGACCGACCTGTCCGGTGCCCTGAATGA
ACTGCAAGACGAGGCAGCGCGGCTATCGTGGCTGGCCACGACGGGCGTTCCTTGCGCAGCTGTGCTCGAC
GTTGTCACTGAAGCGGGAAGGGACTGGCTGCTATTGGGCGAAGTGCCGGGGCAGGATCTCCTGTCATCTC
ACCTTGCTCCTGCCGAGAAAGTATCCATCATGGCTGATGCAATGCGGCGGCTGCATACGCTTGATCCGGC
TACCTGCCCATTCGACCACCAAGCGAAACATCGCATCGAGCGAGCACGTACTCGGATGGAAGCCGGTCTT
GTCGATCAGGATGATCTGGACGAAGAGCATCAGGGGCTCGCGCCAGCCGAACTGTTCGCCAGGCTCAAGG
CGAGCATGCCCGACGGCGAGGATCTCGTCGTGACCCATGGCGATGCCTGCTTGCCGAATATCATGGTGGA
AAATGGCCGCTTTTCTGGATTCATCGACTGTGGCCGGCTGGGTGTGGCGGACCGCTATCAGGACATAGCG
TTGGCTACCCGTGATATTGCTGAAGAGCTTGGCGGCGAATGGGCTGACCGCTTCCTCGTGCTTTACGGTA
TCGCCGCTCCCGATTCGCAGCGCATCGCCTTCTATCGCCTTCTTGACGAGTTCTTCTGAGCGGGACTCTG
GGGTTCGAAATGACCGACCAAGCGACGCCCAACCTGCCATCACGAGATTTCGATTCCACCGCCGCCTTCT
ATGAAAGGTTGGGCTTCGGAATCGTTTTCCGGGACGCCGGCTGGATGATCCTCCAGCGCGGGGATCTCAT
GCTGGAGTTCTTCGCCCACCCTAGGGGGAGGCTAACTGAAACACGGAAGGAGACAATACCGGAAGGAACC
CGCGCTATGACGGCAATAAAAAGACAGAATAAAACGCACGGTGTTGGGTCGTTTGTTCATAAACGCGGGG
TTCGGTCCCAGGGCTGGCACTCTGTCGATACCCCACCGAGACCCCATTGGGGCCAATACGCCCGCGTTTC
TTCCTTTTCCCCACCCCACCCCCCAAGTTCGGGTGAAGGCCCAGGGCTCGCAGCCAACGTCGGGGCGGCA
GGCCCTGCCATAGCCTCAGGTTACTCATATATACTTTAGATTGATTTAAAACTTCATTTTTAATTTAAAA
GGATCTAGGTGAAGATCCTTTTTGATAATCTCATGACCAAAATCCCTTAACGTGAGTTTTCGTTCCACTG
AGCGTCAGACCCCGTAGAAAAGATCAAAGGATCTTCTTGAGATCCTTTTTTTCTGCGCGTAATCTGCTGC
TTGCAAACAAAAAAACCACCGCTACCAGCGGTGGTTTGTTTGCCGGATCAAGAGCTACCAACTCTTTTTC
CGAAGGTAACTGGCTTCAGCAGAGCGCAGATACCAAATACTGTTCTTCTAGTGTAGCCGTAGTTAGGCCA
CCACTTCAAGAACTCTGTAGCACCGCCTACATACCTCGCTCTGCTAATCCTGTTACCAGTGGCTGCTGCC
AGTGGCGATAAGTCGTGTCTTACCGGGTTGGACTCAAGACGATAGTTACCGGATAAGGCGCAGCGGTCGG
GCTGAACGGGGGGTTCGTGCACACAGCCCAGCTTGGAGCGAACGACCTACACCGAACTGAGATACCTACA
GCGTGAGCTATGAGAAAGCGCCACGCTTCCCGAAGGGAGAAAGGCGGACAGGTATCCGGTAAGCGGCAGG
GTCGGAACAGGAGAGCGCACGAGGGAGCTTCCAGGGGGAAACGCCTGGTATCTTTATAGTCCTGTCGGGT
TTCGCCACCTCTGACTTGAGCGTCGATTTTTGTGATGCTCGTCAGGGGGGCGGAGCCTATGGAAAAACGC
CAGCAACGCGGCCTTTTTACGGTTCCTGGCCTTTTGCTGGCCTTTTGCTCACATGTTCTTTCCTGCGTTA
TCCCCTGATTCTGTGGATAACCGTATTACCGCCATGCAT
Features (pLannotate 1.2.2; 14 found; start..end, strand, type, name):
     61..364     +  enhancer       CMV enhancer: human cytomegalovirus immediate early enhancer
    365..568     +  promoter       CMV promoter: human cytomegalovirus (CMV) immediate early promoter
    610..1287    +  CDS            mEos3.1: mEos3.1 is a photoconvertible green/yellow fluorescent protein published in 2012, derived from Lobophyllia hemprichii. It has moderate acid sensitivity.
   1312..2661    +  CDS            TBA1B_BOVIN: Experimental evidence at protein level: Swiss-Prot protein existence level 1. Tubulin is the major constituent of microtubules. It binds two moles of GTP, one at an exchangeable site on the beta chain and one at a non-exchangeable site on the alpha chain. From Bos taurus (Bovine).
   2687..2771    +  CDS            large T antigen (fragment): large T antigen from SV40 (simian virus 40)
   2794..2915    +  polyA_signal   SV40 poly(A) signal: SV40 polyadenylation signal
   2949..3377    -  rep_origin     f1 ori (sequence partly withheld): f1 bacteriophage origin of replication; arrow indicates direction of (+) strand synthesis
   3404..3508    +  promoter       AmpR promoter: bla
   3510..3867    +  promoter       SV40 promoter: SV40 enhancer and early promoter
   3902..4696    +  CDS            NeoR/KanR: aminoglycoside phosphotransferase from Tn5; aph(3')-II (or nptII); confers resistance to neomycin, kanamycin, and G418 (Geneticin®)
   4717..4869    +  CDS            ble (fragment): BLE_KLEPN - Experimental evidence at protein level: Swiss-Prot protein existence level 1. Binding protein with a strong affinity to the bleomycin family of antibiotics. Binds to CL990; an antimitotic-antibiotic compound. From Klebsiella pneumoniae.
   4928..4975    +  polyA_signal   HSV TK poly(A) signal: herpes simplex virus thymidine kinase polyadenylation signal (Cole and Stacy, 1985)
   5066..5082    -  polyA_signal   bGH poly(A) signal (fragment): bovine growth hormone polyadenylation signal
   5304..5892    +  rep_origin     ori: high-copy-number ColE1/pMB1/pBR322/pUC origin of replication
