[The description below was written by a language model from this plasmid's Addgene catalogue record and pLannotate feature annotations shown in this document.]
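Description:
RHPMP125 (mEOS3.1-alpha Tubulin) is a 6,006 bp mammalian expression plasmid built on an EYFP-alpha-tubulin backbone, in which the fluorescent protein position upstream of tubulin is occupied by mEos3.1, cloned between NheI and BglII sites that both remain intact. It is propagated in E. coli from a high-copy ColE1/pUC-type origin and also carries an f1 bacteriophage origin. A single NeoR/KanR (Tn5 aminoglycoside phosphotransferase) gene provides selection in both hosts. A bacterial bla-type promoter drives it for kanamycin resistance in bacteria, and the adjacent SV40 enhancer/early promoter drives it for G418 selection of transfected mammalian cells, with an HSV TK polyadenylation signal downstream. The short ble, bGH poly(A) and SV40 large T antigen fragments flagged by the annotation appear to be backbone remnants or partial matches rather than functional units.

The payload is a single fusion cassette under the human cytomegalovirus immediate early enhancer and promoter. The mEos3.1 coding sequence is followed, after a short linker region, by alpha-tubulin and terminated by the SV40 poly(A) signal. The catalogue lists the insert as human TUBA1B. The automated annotation labels it with the bovine TBA1B entry, which most likely reflects the very high conservation of this protein rather than a different species of origin. mEos3.1 is a photoconvertible green fluorescent protein derived from Lobophyllia hemprichii, and placing it at the N terminus of alpha-tubulin allows the fusion to incorporate into microtubules. The stated purpose is localization of alpha-tubulin by super-resolution microscopy, where photoconversion of individual tagged molecules supports single-molecule localization imaging of the microtubule network.
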