Addgene plasmid #88834: RHPMP125 (mEOS3.1-alpha Tubulin)
Purpose: Localization by Super-Resolution microscopy of alpha-Tubulin fused to mEOS3.1
Depositing lab: Ricardo Henriques. Depositing organization: University College London.
Backbone
  Vector backbone: EYFP-alpha-tubulin
  Vector type: Mammalian Expression
  Selectable markers: Neomycin (select with G418)
Growth in bacteria
  Bacterial resistance: Kanamycin, 50 μg/mL
  Growth temperature: 37°C
  Growth strain: DH5alpha
  Copy number: High Copy
Gene/Insert
  Gene/Insert name: alpha-tubulin (TUBA1B) (alt name: tubulin)
  Species: H. sapiens (human)
  Entrez Gene: TUBA1B (a.k.a. K-ALPHA-1)
  Promoter: CMV
  Tag / fusion protein: mEOS3.1 (N terminal on insert)
  Cloning method: Restriction Enzyme; 5′ cloning site NheI (not destroyed); 3′ cloning site BglII (not destroyed)
  Sequencing primers: 5′ CMV-F
Terms and licenses: Academic/Nonprofit Terms; Industry Terms: Not Available to Industry
How to cite: RHPMP125 (mEOS3.1-alpha Tubulin) was a gift from Ricardo Henriques (Addgene plasmid # 88834 ; http://n2t.net/addgene:88834 ; RRID:Addgene_88834)
